Addgene plasmid #220882: avi-eTMPRSS11D S368A
Purpose: Baculovirus expression for structure determination; may not be full ORF
Depositing lab: Cheryl Arrowsmith. Depositing organization: University of Toronto.
Backbone
  Vector backbone: pFHMSPN-avi-TEV-LIC
  Vector type: Baculovirus Expresssion
  Selectable markers: pFHMSPN-avi-TEV-LIC
Growth in bacteria
  Bacterial resistance: Ampicillin, 100 μg/mL
  Growth temperature: 37°C
  Growth strain: DH5alpha
  Copy number: High Copy
Gene/Insert
  Gene/Insert name: TMPRSS11D (alt name: TMPRSS11D:TOC038-C02:C249372)
  Species: H. sapiens (human)
  Insert size (bp): 1125
  Mutation: S368A
  Entrez Gene: TMPRSS11D (a.k.a. ASP, HAT)
  Promoter: Polyhedrin
  Tag / fusion protein: Honeybee melittinsignal (N terminal on backbone)
  Cloning method: Ligation Independent Cloning
  Sequencing primers: 5′ pFBOH-fwd (5'-CCGGATTATTCATACCGTCCCACCA-3'); 3′ pFBOH-rev (5'-CTGATTATGATCCTCTAGTACTTCT-3')
Terms and licenses: Academic/Nonprofit Terms; Industry Terms: Not Available to Industry
How to cite: avi-eTMPRSS11D S368A was a gift from Cheryl Arrowsmith (Addgene plasmid # 220882 ; http://n2t.net/addgene:220882 ; RRID:Addgene_220882)
