[The description below was written by a language model from this plasmid's Addgene catalogue record and pLannotate feature annotations shown in this document.]
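Description:
avi-eTMPRSS11D S368A is a baculovirus transfer (donor) plasmid built on the pFHMSPN-avi-TEV-LIC backbone, intended for secreted expression of a fragment of human TMPRSS11D (also known as HAT, human airway trypsin-like protease) in insect cells for structure determination. In bacteria it is maintained as a high-copy plasmid through a ColE1/pUC-type origin and selected with ampicillin via the β-lactamase gene; an f1 origin is also present. The expression cassette, together with a gentamicin resistance gene driven by the integron Pc promoter, lies between the Tn7L and Tn7R ends of a mini-Tn7 element. This arrangement is the standard one for site-specific transposition of the cassette into a baculovirus shuttle genome (bacmid) in E. coli, from which recombinant virus is then generated.

Within the transposable segment, the very late baculovirus polyhedrin promoter drives an open reading frame that begins with the honeybee melittin signal sequence, which directs the product into the secretory pathway. The TMPRSS11D insert, recorded as 1125 bp and introduced by ligation-independent cloning, follows this leader, and the cassette ends with an SV40 polyadenylation signal. The backbone name implies an Avi biotinylation tag and a TEV protease cleavage site between the signal peptide and the insert, which would fit the unannotated gap there, but these elements are not individually annotated in the feature table. The record notes that the insert may not be the full ORF, and the annotation calls it a fragment; the "e" in the name probably denotes the ectodomain, though this is not stated. The insert carries an S368A substitution. The record does not explain this change, but it presumably replaces the catalytic serine of this serine protease to yield an inactive protein suited to structural work.
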