Features (pLannotate 1.2.2; 16 found; start..end, strand, type, name):
    479..583     +  promoter       AmpR promoter: bla
    584..1444    +  CDS            AmpR: β-lactamase; bla; confers resistance to ampicillin, carbenicillin, and related antibiotics
   1615..2203    +  rep_origin     ori: high-copy-number ColE1/pMB1/pBR322/pUC origin of replication
   2389..2440    -  misc_feature   bom (fragment): basis of mobility region from pBR322
   2508..2732    -  mobile_element Tn7R: mini-Tn7 element (right end of the Tn7 transposon) Tn7
   2799..3332    -  CDS            GmR: gentamycin acetyltransferase; aacC1; confers resistance to gentamycin
   3502..3530    -  promoter       Pc promoter: intI1 (promoter lies within the coding sequence); class 1 integron promoter
   3508..3855    -  CDS            YPR2_ECOLX (fragment): Protein predicted: Swiss-Prot protein existence level 4. From Escherichia coli.
   3882..3973    +  promoter       polyhedrin promoter: polh from Autographa californica; promoter for the baculovirus polyhedrin gene
   4029..4090    +  sig_peptide    melittin signal sequence: signal sequence from honeybee melittin
   4212..5348    +  CDS            TMPRSS11D (fragment): TM11D_HUMAN - Also known as HAT. Experimental evidence at protein level: Swiss-Prot protein existence level 1. May play some biological role in the host defense system on the mucous membrane independently of or in cooperation with other substances in airway mucous or bronchial secretions. Plays a role in the proteolytic processing of ACE2. Proteolytically cleaves and activates the human coronavirus 229E (HCoV-229E) spike glycoprotein which facilitate virus-cell membrane fusions; spike proteins are synthesized and maintained in precursor intermediate folding states and proteolysis permits the r
   5380..5463    +  CDS            large T antigen (fragment): large T antigen from SV40 (simian virus 40)
   5486..5620    +  polyA_signal   SV40 poly(A) signal: SV40 polyadenylation signal
   5649..5814    -  mobile_element Tn7L: mini-Tn7 element (left end of the Tn7 transposon) Tn7
   5977..5993    +  CDS            lacZα (fragment): LacZα fragment of β-galactosidase; lacZ fragment
   5998..453     +  rep_origin     f1 ori (across the origin) (sequence partly withheld): f1 bacteriophage origin of replication; arrow indicates direction of (+) strand synthesis
>Addgene plasmid #220882 | avi-eTMPRSS11D S368A | addgene full sequence | sequence record 436699 | Addgene NGS Result
[122 nt withheld, positions 1-122]
C
[91 nt withheld, positions 124-214]
A
[49 nt withheld, positions 216-264]
CCTTTGACGTTGGAGTCCACGTTCTT
[37 nt withheld, positions 291-327]
ACCCTATCTCGGTCTATTCTTTTGATTTATAAGGGATTTTGCCGATTTCGGCCTATTGGTTAAAAAATGA
GCTGATTTAACAAAAATTTAACGCGAATTTTAACAAAATATTAACGCTTACAATTTAGGTGGCACTTTTC
GGGGAAATGTGCGCGGAACCCCTATTTGTTTATTTTTCTAAATACATTCAAATATGTATCCGCTCATGAG
ACAATAACCCTGATAAATGCTTCAATAATATTGAAAAAGGAAGAGTATGAGTATTCAACATTTCCGTGTC
GCCCTTATTCCCTTTTTTGCGGCATTTTGCCTTCCTGTTTTTGCTCACCCAGAAACGCTGGTGAAAGTAA
AAGATGCTGAAGATCAGTTGGGTGCACGAGTGGGTTACATCGAACTGGATCTCAACAGCGGTAAGATCCT
TGAGAGTTTTCGCCCCGAAGAACGTTTTCCAATGATGAGCACTTTTAAAGTTCTGCTATGTGGCGCGGTA
TTATCCCGTATTGACGCCGGGCAAGAGCAACTCGGTCGCCGCATACACTATTCTCAGAATGACTTGGTTG
AGTACTCACCAGTCACAGAAAAGCATCTTACGGATGGCATGACAGTAAGAGAATTATGCAGTGCTGCCAT
AACCATGAGTGATAACACTGCGGCCAACTTACTTCTGACAACGATCGGAGGACCGAAGGAGCTAACCGCT
TTTTTGCACAACATGGGGGATCATGTAACTCGCCTTGATCGTTGGGAACCGGAGCTGAATGAAGCCATAC
CAAACGACGAGCGTGACACCACGATGCCTGTAGCAATGGCAACAACGTTGCGCAAACTATTAACTGGCGA
ACTACTTACTCTAGCTTCCCGGCAACAATTAATAGACTGGATGGAGGCGGATAAAGTTGCAGGACCACTT
CTGCGCTCGGCCCTTCCGGCTGGCTGGTTTATTGCTGATAAATCTGGAGCCGGTGAGCGTGGGTCTCGCG
GTATCATTGCAGCACTGGGGCCAGATGGTAAGCCCTCCCGTATCGTAGTTATCTACACGACGGGGAGTCA
GGCAACTATGGATGAACGAAATAGACAGATCGCTGAGATAGGTGCCTCACTGATTAAGCATTGGTAACTG
TCAGACCAAGTTTACTCATATATACTTTAGATTGATTTAAAACTTCATTTTTAATTTAAAAGGATCTAGG
TGAAGATCCTTTTTGATAATCTCATGACCAAAATCCCTTAACGTGAGTTTTCGTTCCACTGAGCGTCAGA
CCCCGTAGAAAAGATCAAAGGATCTTCTTGAGATCCTTTTTTTCTGCGCGTAATCTGCTGCTTGCAAACA
AAAAAACCACCGCTACCAGCGGTGGTTTGTTTGCCGGATCAAGAGCTACCAACTCTTTTTCCGAAGGTAA
CTGGCTTCAGCAGAGCGCAGATACCAAATACTGTTCTTCTAGTGTAGCCGTAGTTAGGCCACCACTTCAA
GAACTCTGTAGCACCGCCTACATACCTCGCTCTGCTAATCCTGTTACCAGTGGCTGCTGCCAGTGGCGAT
AAGTCGTGTCTTACCGGGTTGGACTCAAGACGATAGTTACCGGATAAGGCGCAGCGGTCGGGCTGAACGG
GGGGTTCGTGCACACAGCCCAGCTTGGAGCGAACGACCTACACCGAACTGAGATACCTACAGCGTGAGCT
ATGAGAAAGCGCCACGCTTCCCGAAGGGAGAAAGGCGGACAGGTATCCGGTAAGCGGCAGGGTCGGAACA
GGAGAGCGCACGAGGGAGCTTCCAGGGGGAAACGCCTGGTATCTTTATAGTCCTGTCGGGTTTCGCCACC
TCTGACTTGAGCGTCGATTTTTGTGATGCTCGTCAGGGGGGCGGAGCCTATGGAAAAACGCCAGCAACGC
GGCCTTTTTACGGTTCCTGGCCTTTTGCTGGCCTTTTGCTCACATGTTCTTTCCTGCGTTATCCCCTGAT
TCTGTGGATAACCGTATTACCGCCTTTGAGTGAGCTGATACCGCTCGCCGCAGCCGAACGACCGAGCGCA
GCGAGTCAGTGAGCGAGGAAGCGGAAGAGCGCCTGATGCGGTATTTTCTCCTTACGCATCTGTGCGGTAT
TTCACACCGCATAGACCAGCCGCGTAACCTGGCAAAATCGGTTACGGTTGAGTAATAAATGGATGCCCTG
CGTAAGCGGGTGTGGGCGGACAATAAAGTCTTAAACTGAACAAAATAGATCTAAACTATGACAATAAAGT
CTTAAACTAGACAGAATAGTTGTAAACTGAAATCAGTCCAGTTATGCTGTGAAAAAGCATACTGGACTTT
TGTTATGGCTAAAGCAAACTCTTCATTTTCTGAAGTGCAAATTGCCCGTCGTATTAAAGAGGGGCGTGGC
CAAGGGCATGGTAAAGACTATATTCGCGGCGTTGTGACAATTTACCGAACAACTCCGCGGCCGGGAAGCC
GATCTCGGCTTGAACGAATTGTTAGGTGGCGGTACTTGGGTCGATATCAAAGTGCATCACTTCTTCCCGT
ATGCCCAACTTTGTATAGAGAGCCACTGCGGGATCGTCACCGTAATCTGCTTGCACGTAGATCACATAAG
CACCAAGCGCGTTGGCCTCATGCTTGAGCAGATTGATGAGCGCGGTGGCAATGCCCTGCCTCCGGTGCTC
GCCGGAGACTGCGAGATCATAGATATAGATCTCACTACGCGGCTGCTCAAACTTGGGCAGAACGTAAGCC
GCGAGAGCGCCAACAACCGCTTCTTGGTCGAAGGCAGCAAGCGCGATGAATGTCTTACTACGGAGCAAGT
TCCCGAGGTAATCGGAGTCCGGCTGATGTTGGGAGTAGGTGGCTACGTCTCCGAACTCACGACCGAAAAG
ATCAAGAGCAGCCCGCATGGATTTGACTTGGTCAGGGCCGAGCCTACATGTGCGAATGATGCCCATACTT
GAGCCACCTAACTTTGTTTTAGGGCGACTGCCCTGCTGCGTAACATCGTTGCTGCTCCATAACATCAAAC
ATCGACCCACGGCGTAACGCGCTTGCTGCTTGGATGCCCGAGGCATAGACTGTACAAAAAAACAGTCATA
ACAAGCCATGAAAACCGCCACTGCGCCGTTACCACCGCTGCGTTCGGTCAAGGTTCTGGACCAGTTGCGT
GAGCGCATACGCTACTTGCATTACAGTTTACGAACCGAACAGGCTTATGTCAACTGGGTTCGTGCCTTCA
TCCGTTTCCACGGTGTGCGTCACCCGGCAACCTTGGGCAGCAGCGAAGTCGAGGCATTTCTGTCCTGGCT
GGCGAACGAGCGCAAGGTTTCGGTCTCCACGCATCGTCAGGCATTGGCGGCCTTGCTGTTCTTCTACGGC
AAGGTGCTGTGCACGGATCTGCCCTGGCTTCAGGAGATCGGAAGACCTCGGCCGTCGCGGCGCTTGCCGG
TGGTGCTGACCCCGGATGAAGTGGTTCGCATCCTCGGTTTTCTGGAAGGCGAGCATCGTTTGTTCGCCCA
GGACTCTAGCTATAGTTCTAGTGGTTGGCTACGTATACTCCGGAATATTAATAGATCATGGAGATAATTA
AAATGATAACCATCTCGCAAATAAATAAGTATTTTACTGTTTTCGTAACAGTTTTGTAATAAAAAAACCT
ATAAATATTCCGGATTATTCATACCGTCCCACCATCGGGCGCGGATCTCGGTCCGAAAACCATGAAATTC
TTAGTCAACGTTGCCCTTGTTTTTATGGTCGTATACATTTCTTACATCTATGCGGCCGCTCCGGAAATGC
ATCATCACCATCACCATGAATTCATGAGCGGCCTGAACGATATTTTTGAAGCGCAGAAAATTGAATGGCA
TGAAGGCAGCGCTGGAGGTTCAGGTGAAAACTTGTATTTCCAGGGCGATCAAAAATCTTACTTTTATAGG
AGCAGTTTTCAACTCCTAAATGTTGAATATAATAGTCAGTTAAATTCACCAGCTACACAGGAATACAGGA
CTTTGAGTGGAAGAATTGAATCTCTGATTACTAAAACATTCAAAGAATCAAATTTAAGAAATCAGTTCAT
CAGAGCTCATGTTGCCAAACTGAGGCAAGATGGTAGTGGTGTGAGAGCGGATGTTGTCATGAAATTTCAA
TTCACTAGAAATAACAATGGAGCATCAATGAAAAGCAGAATTGAGTCTGTTTTACGACAAATGCTGAATA
ACTCTGGAAACCTGGAAATAAACCCTTCAACTGAGATAACATCACTTACTGACCAGGCTGCAGCAAATTG
GCTTATTAATGAATGTGGGGCCGGTCCAGACCTAATAACATTGTCTGAGCAGAGAATCCTTGGAGGCACT
GAGGCTGAGGAGGGAAGCTGGCCGTGGCAAGTCAGTCTGCGGCTCAATAATGCCCACCACTGTGGAGGCA
GCCTGATCAATAACATGTGGATCCTGACAGCAGCTCACTGCTTCAGAAGCAACTCTAATCCTCGTGACTG
GATTGCCACGTCTGGTATTTCCACAACATTTCCTAAACTAAGAATGAGAGTAAGAAATATTTTAATTCAT
AACAATTATAAATCTGCAACTCATGAAAATGACATTGCACTTGTGAGACTTGAGAACAGTGTCACCTTTA
CCAAAGATATCCATAGTGTGTGTCTCCCAGCTGCTACCCAGAATATTCCACCTGGCTCTACTGCTTATGT
AACAGGATGGGGCGCTCAAGAATATGCTGGCCACACAGTTCCAGAGCTAAGGCAAGGACAGGTCAGAATA
ATAAGTAATGATGTATGTAATGCACCACATAGTTATAATGGAGCCATCTTGTCTGGAATGCTGTGTGCTG
GAGTACCTCAAGGTGGAGTGGACGCATGTCAGGGTGACGCTGGTGGCCCACTAGTACAAGAAGACTCACG
GCGGCTTTGGTTTATTGTGGGGATAGTAAGCTGGGGAGATCAGTGTGGCCTGCCGGATAAGCCAGGAGTG
TATACTCGAGTGACAGCCTACCTTGACTGGATTAGGCAACAAACTGGGATCTGATGACGAAGCTTGTCGA
GAAGTACTAGAGGATCATAATCAGCCATACCACATTTGTAGAGGTTTTACTTGCTTTAAAAAACCTCCCA
CACCTCCCCCTGAACCTGAAACATAAAATGAATGCAATTGTTGTTGTTAACTTGTTTATTGCAGCTTATA
ATGGTTACAAATAAAGCAATAGCATCACAAATTTCACAAATAAAGCATTTTTTTCACTGCATTCTAGTTG
TGGTTTGTCCAAACTCATCAATGTATCTTATCATGTCTGGATCTGATCACTGATATCGCCTAGGAGATCC
GAACCAGATAAGTGAAATCTAGTTCCAAACTATTTTGTCATTTTTAATTTTCGTATTAGCTTACGACGCT
ACACCCAGTTCCCATCTATTTTGTCACTCTTCCCTAAATAATCCTTAAAAACTCCATTTCCACCCCTCCC
AGTTCCCAACTATTTTGTCCGCCCACAGCGGGGCATTTTTCTTCCTGTTATGTTTTTAATCAAACATCCT
GCCAACTCCATGTGACAAACCGTCATCTTCGGCTACTTTTTCTCTGTCACAGAATGAAAATTTTTCTGTC
ATCTCTTCGTTATTAATGTTTGTAATTGACTGAATATCAACGCTTATTTGCAGCCTGAATGGCGAATGGG
AC
