>Addgene plasmid #220882 | avi-eTMPRSS11D S368A | depositor partial sequence | sequence record 432354 | Partial Sequence
GATCAAAAATCTTACTTTTATAGGAGCAGTTTTCAACTCCTAAATGTTGAATATAATAGTCAGTTAAATT
CACCAGCTACACAGGAATACAGGACTTTGAGTGGAAGAATTGAATCTCTGATTACTAAAACATTCAAAGA
ATCAAATTTAAGAAATCAGTTCATCAGAGCTCATGTTGCCAAACTGAGGCAAGATGGTAGTGGTGTGAGA
GCGGATGTTGTCATGAAATTTCAATTCACTAGAAATAACAATGGAGCATCAATGAAAAGCAGAATTGAGT
CTGTTTTACGACAAATGCTGAATAACTCTGGAAACCTGGAAATAAACCCTTCAACTGAGATAACATCACT
TACTGACCAGGCTGCAGCAAATTGGCTTATTAATGAATGTGGGGCCGGTCCAGACCTAATAACATTGTCT
GAGCAGAGAATCCTTGGAGGCACTGAGGCTGAGGAGGGAAGCTGGCCGTGGCAAGTCAGTCTGCGGCTCA
ATAATGCCCACCACTGTGGAGGCAGCCTGATCAATAACATGTGGATCCTGACAGCAGCTCACTGCTTCAG
AAGCAACTCTAATCCTCGTGACTGGATTGCCACGTCTGGTATTTCCACAACATTTCCTAAACTAAGAATG
AGAGTAAGAAATATTTTAATTCATAACAATTATAAATCTGCAACTCATGAAAATGACATTGCACTTGTGA
GACTTGAGAACAGTGTCACCTTTACCAAAGATATCCATAGTGTGTGTCTCCCAGCTGCTACCCAGAATAT
TCCACCTGGCTCTACTGCTTATGTAACAGGATGGGGCGCTCAAGAATATGCTGGCCACACAGTTCCAGAG
CTAAGGCAAGGACAGGTCAGAATAATAAGTAATGATGTATGTAATGCACCACATAGTTATAATGGAGCCA
TCTTGTCTGGAATGCTGTGTGCTGGAGTACCTCAAGGTGGAGTGGACGCATGTCAGGGTGACGCTGGTGG
CCCACTAGTACAAGAAGACTCACGGCGGCTTTGGTTTATTGTGGGGATAGTAAGCTGGGGAGATCAGTGT
GGCCTGCCGGATAAGCCAGGAGTGTATACTCGAGTGACAGCCTACCTTGACTGGATTAGGCAACAAACTG
GGATC
